>Addgene plasmid #55288 | mTagBFP2-Cx43-7 | depositor partial sequence | sequence record 85693 | insert sequence
GACGTCAGATCCGCTAGCGCTACCGGACTCAGATCTCGAGCTCAAGCTTCGAATTCGGCAGCACTTTTCT
TTCATTGGGGGGAAGGCGTGAGGAAAGTACCAAACAGCAGCAGACTTTTAAACTTTAAACAGACAGGTCT
GAGAGCCTGAACTCTCATTTTTCCTTTGACTTCAGCCTCCAAGGAGTTCCACCAACTTTGGCGCGCCGGC
TTCACTTTCATTAAGTGAAAGAGAGGTGCCCAGACATGGGTGACTGGAGTGCCTTGGGGAAGCTTCTGGA
CAAGGTCCAAGCCTACTCCACCGCTGGAGGGAAGGTGTGGCTGTCAGTGCTCTTCATATTCAGAATCCTG
CTCCTGGGGACAGCTGTTGAGTCAGCTTGGGGTGATGAACAGTCTGCCTTTCGCTGTAACACTCAACAAC
CTGGCTGCGAAAACGTCTGCTATGACAAGTCCTTCCCCATCTCTCACGTGCGCTTCTGGGTCCTTCAGAT
CATATTCGTGTCTGTGCCCACACTCCTGTACTTGGCCCATGTGTTCTATGTGATGAGGAAGGAAGAGAAG
CTAAACAAGAAAGAAGAGGAGCTCAAAGTGGCCCAGACTGACGGGGTCAACGTGGAGATGCACCTGAAGC
AGATTGAAATCAAGAAGTTCAAGTACGGGATTGAAGAGCACGGCAAGGTGAAAATGAGGGGCGGCTTGCT
GAGAACCTACATCATCAGCATCCTCTTCAAGTCTGTCTTCGAGGTGGCCTTCCTGCTCATCCAGTGGTAC
ATCTATGGGTTCAGCTTGAGCGCGGTCTACACCTGCAAGAGAGATCCCTGCCCCCACCAGGTAGACTGCT
TCCTCTCACGTCCCACGGAGAAAACCATCTTCATCATCTTCATGCTGGTGGTGTCCTTGGTGTCTCTCGC
TTTGAACATCATTGAGCTCTTCTACGTCTTCTTCAAAGGCGTTAAGGATCGCGTGAAGGGAAGAAGCGAT
CCTTACCACGCCACCACTGGCCCACTGAGCCCATCAAAAGACTGCGGATCTCCAAAATACGCCTACTTCA
ATGGCTGCTCCTCACCAACGGCTCCACTCTCGCCTATGTCTCCTCCTGGGTACAAGCTGGTTACTGGTGA
CAGAAACAATTCCTCGTGCCGCAATTACAACAAGCAAGCTAGCGAGCAAAACTGGGCGAACTACAGCGCA
GAGCAAAATCGCATGGGGCAGGCCGGAAGCACCATCTCCAACTCGCACGCCCAGCCGTTCGATTTCCCCG
ACGACAACCAGAATGCCAAAAAAGTTGCTGCTGGACATGAACTCCAGCCATTAGCCATCGTGGACCAACG
ACCTTCCAGCAGAGCCAGCAGCCGCGCCAGCAGCAGGCCTCGGCCTGATGACCTGGAGATTGCGGATCCA
CCGGTCGCCACCATGGTGTCTAAGGGCGAAGAGCTGATTAAGGAGAACATGCACATGAAGCTGTACATGG
AGGGCACCGTGGACAACCATCACTTCAAGTGCACATCCGAGGGCGAAGGCAAGCCCTACGAGGGCACCCA
GACCATGAGAATCAAGGTGGTCGAGGGCGGCCCTCTCCCCTTCGCCTTCGACATCCTGGCTACTAGCTTC
CTCTACGGCAGCAAGACCTTCATCAACCACACCCAGGGCATCCCCGACTTCTTCAAGCAGTCCTTCCCTG
AGGGCTTCACATGGGAGAGAGTCACCACATACGAAGACGGGGGCGTGCTGACCGCTACCCAGGACACCAG
CCTCCAGGACGGCTGCCTCATCTACAACGTCAAGATCAGAGGGGTGAACTTCACATCCAACGGCCCTGTG
ATGCAGAAGAAAACACTCGGCTGGGAGGCCTTCACCGAGACGCTGTACCCCGCTGACGGCGGCCTGGAAG
GCAGAAACGACATGGCCCTGAAGCTCGTGGGCGGGAGCCATCTGATCGCAAACGCCAAGACCACATATAG
ATCCAAGAAACCCGCTAAGAACCTCAAGATGCCTGGCGTCTACTATGTGGACTACAGACTGGAAAGAATC
AAGGAGGCCAACAACGAGACCTACGTCGAGCAGCACGAGGTGGCAGTGGCCAGATACTGCGACCTCCCTA
GCAAACTGGGGCACAAGCTTAATTAAGCGGCCGCGACTCTAGATCATAATCAGCCATACCACATTT
