>Addgene plasmid #55288 | mTagBFP2-Cx43-7 | addgene partial sequence | sequence record 110301 | mTagBFP-R 5'-gtgccctccatgtacagctt-3'
TTAGACACCATGGTGGCGACCGGTGGATCCGCAATCTCCAGGTCATCAGGCCGAGGCCTGCTGCTGGCGC
GGCTGCTGGCTCTGCTGGAAGGTCGTTGGTCCACGATGGCTAATGGCTGGAGTTCATGTCCAGCAGCAAC
TTTTTTGGCATTCTGGTTGTCGTCGGGGAAATCGAACGGCTGGGCGTGCGAGTTGGAGATGGTGCTTCCG
GCCTGCCCCATGCGATTTTGCTCTGCGCTGTAGTTCGCCCAGTTTTGCTCGCTAGCTTGCTTGTTGTAAT
TGCGGCACGAGGAATTGTTTCTGTCACCAGTAACCAGCTTGTACCCAGGAGGAGACATAGGCGAGAGTGG
AGCCGTTGGTGAGGAGCAGCCATTGAAGTAGGCGTATTTTGGAGATCCGCAGTCTTTTGATGGGCTCAGT
GGGCCAGTGGTGGCGTGGTAAGGATCGCTTCTTCCCTTCACGCGATCCTTAACGCCCTTGAAGAAGACGT
AGAAGAGCTCAATGATGTTCAAAGCGAGAGACACCAAGGACACCACCAGCATGAAGATGATGAAGATGGT
TTTCTCCGTGGGACGTGAGAGGAAGCAGTCTACCTGGTGGGGGCAGGGATCTCTCTTGCAGGTGTAGACC
GCGCTCAAGCTGAACCCATAGATGTACCACTGGATGAGCAGGAAGGCCACCTCGAAGACAGACTTGAAGA
GGATGCTGATGATGTAGGTTCTCAGCAAGCCGCCCCTCATTTTCACCTTGCCGTGCTCTTCAATCCCGTA
CTTGAACTTCTTGATTTCAATCTGCTTCAGGTGCATCTCCA
