[The description below was written by a language model from this plasmid's Addgene catalogue record.]
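Description:
mTagBFP2-Cx43-7 is a mammalian expression plasmid that produces rat alpha-1 connexin 43 (Cx43) fused to the monomeric blue fluorescent protein mTagBFP2. It is built on an mTagBFP2 fluorescent-protein backbone of about 4.75 kb (without the insert) and is maintained in E. coli as a high-copy plasmid under kanamycin selection. For mammalian cells the record lists a neomycin resistance marker, so stably transfected cells can be selected with G418. No feature table is provided, so the origin of replication, the polyadenylation signal and the promoter driving the resistance marker are not explicitly documented. The use of an SV40 polyA reverse sequencing primer suggests an SV40 polyadenylation signal downstream of the fusion.

Expression of the fusion is driven by the CMV promoter, a strong constitutive promoter in most mammalian cell lines. The fluorescent protein is recorded as a C-terminal tag supplied by the backbone, so the connexin coding sequence sits upstream and mTagBFP2 follows it. The "7" in the name may refer to the linker between the two parts, but the record does not say, and the cloning method is listed as unknown. Connexin 43 assembles into hemichannels that dock between adjacent cells to form gap junctions, so the fusion serves as a localization marker that labels gap junction plaques in blue. The listed excitation and emission maxima are 399 nm and 456 nm. The construct is typically used in fluorescence microscopy to visualize gap junctions, and its blue emission makes it suitable for multicolour imaging alongside green or red markers.
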