Addgene plasmid #55288: mTagBFP2-Cx43-7
Purpose: Localization: Gap Junctions, Excitation: 399, Emission: 456
Depositing lab: Michael Davidson. Depositing organization: Florida State University, Tallahassee. Publication: An enhanced monomeric blue fluorescent protein with the high chemical stability of the chromophore. Subach OM, Cranfill PJ, Davidson MW, Verkhusha VV. PLoS One. 2011;6(12):e28674. Epub 2011 Dec 8. 10.1371/journal.pone.0028674 PubMed 22174863.
Backbone
  Vector backbone: mTagBFP2
  Backbone size w/o insert (bp): 4750
  Vector type: Mammalian Expression
  Selectable markers: Neomycin (select with G418)
Growth in bacteria
  Bacterial resistance: Kanamycin, 50 μg/mL
  Growth temperature: 37°C
  Growth strain: DH5alpha
  Copy number: High Copy
Gene/Insert
  Gene/Insert name: Cx43 (alt names: Rat Alpha-1 Connexin 43; NM_012567.2)
  Species: R. norvegicus (rat)
  Promoter: CMV
  Tag / fusion protein: mTagBFP2 (C terminal on backbone)
  Cloning method: Unknown
  Sequencing primers: 5′ CMV-F; 3′ SV40pA-R
Terms and licenses: Academic/Nonprofit Terms; Industry Terms
Depositor comments: R. norvegicus (rat) Alpha-1 Connexin 43. Excitation = 399; Emission = 456
How to cite: mTagBFP2-Cx43-7 was a gift from Michael Davidson (Addgene plasmid # 55288 ; http://n2t.net/addgene:55288 ; RRID:Addgene_55288)
